>Addgene plasmid #111129 | pCR1446 | addgene full sequence | sequence record 211957 | Addgene NGS Result
GCACTTTTCGGGGAAATGTGCGCGGAACCCCTATTTGTTTATTTTTCTAAATACATTCAAATATGTATCC
GCTCATGAGACAATAACCCTGATAAATGCTTCAATAATATTGAAAAAGGAAGAGTATGAGTATTCAACAT
TTCCGTGTCGCCCTTATTCCCTTTTTTGCGGCATTTTGCCTTCCTGTTTTTGCTCACCCAGAAACGCTGG
TGAAAGTAAAAGATGCTGAAGATCAGTTGGGTGCACGAGTGGGTTACATCGAACTGGATCTCAACAGCGG
TAAGATCCTTGAGAGTTTTCGCCCCGAAGAACGTTTTCCAATGATGAGCACTTTTAAAGTTCTGCTATGT
GGCGCGGTATTATCCCGTATTGACGCCGGGCAAGAGCAACTCGGTCGCCGCATACACTATTCTCAGAATG
ACTTGGTTGAGTACTCACCAGTCACAGAAAAGCATCTTACGGATGGCATGACAGTAAGAGAATTATGCAG
TGCTGCCATAACCATGAGTGATAACACTGCGGCCAACTTACTTCTGACAACGATCGGAGGACCGAAGGAG
CTAACCGCTTTTTTGCACAACATGGGGGATCATGTAACTCGCCTTGATCGTTGGGAACCGGAGCTGAATG
AAGCCATACCAAACGACGAGCGTGACACCACGATGCCTGTAGCAATGGCAACAACGTTGCGCAAACTATT
AACTGGCGAACTACTTACTCTAGCTTCCCGGCAACAATTAATAGACTGGATGGAGGCGGATAAAGTTGCA
GGACCACTTCTGCGCTCGGCCCTTCCGGCTGGCTGGTTTATTGCTGATAAATCTGGAGCCGGTGAGCGTG
GGTCTCGCGGTATCATTGCAGCACTGGGGCCAGATGGTAAGCCCTCCCGTATCGTAGTTATCTACACGAC
GGGGAGTCAGGCAACTATGGATGAACGAAATAGACAGATCGCTGAGATAGGTGCCTCACTGATTAAGCAT
TGGTAACTGTCAGACCAAGTTTACTCATATATACTTTAGATTGATTTAAAACTTCATTTTTAATTTAAAA
GGATCTAGGTGAAGATCCTTTTTGATAATCTCATGACCAAAATCCCTTAACGTGAGTTTTCGTTCCACTG
AGCGTCAGACCCCGTAGAAAAGATCAAAGGATCTTCTTGAGATCCTTTTTTTCTGCGCGTAATCTGCTGC
TTGCAAACAAAAAAACCACCGCTACCAGCGGTGGTTTGTTTGCCGGATCAAGAGCTACCAACTCTTTTTC
CGAAGGTAACTGGCTTCAGCAGAGCGCAGATACCAAATACTGTTCTTCTAGTGTAGCCGTAGTTAGGCCA
CCACTTCAAGAACTCTGTAGCACCGCCTACATACCTCGCTCTGCTAATCCTGTTACCAGTGGCTGCTGCC
AGTGGCGATAAGTCGTGTCTTACCGGGTTGGACTCAAGACGATAGTTACCGGATAAGGCGCAGCGGTCGG
GCTGAACGGGGGGTTCGTGCACACAGCCCAGCTTGGAGCGAACGACCTACACCGAACTGAGATACCTACA
GCGTGAGCTATGAGAAAGCGCCACGCTTCCCGAAGGGAGAAAGGCGGACAGGTATCCGGTAAGCGGCAGG
GTCGGAACAGGAGAGCGCACGAGGGAGCTTCCAGGGGGAAACGCCTGGTATCTTTATAGTCCTGTCGGGT
TTCGCCACCTCTGACTTGAGCGTCGATTTTTGTGATGCTCGTCAGGGGGGCGGAGCCTATGGAAAAACGC
CAGCAACGCGGCCTTTTTACGGTTCCTGGCCTTTTGCTGGCCTTTTGCTCACATGTTCTTTCCTGCGTTA
TCCCCTGATTCTGTGGATAACCGTATTACCGCCTTTGAGTGAGCTGATACCGCTCGCCGCAGCCGAACGA
CCGAGCGCAGCGAGTCAGTGAGCGAGGAAGCGGAAGAGCGCCCAATACGCAAACCGCCTCTCCCCGCGCG
TTGGCCGATTCATTAATGCAGCTGGCACGACAGGTTTCCCGACTGGAAAGCGGGCAGTGAGCGCAACGCA
ATTAATGTGAGTTAGCTCACTCATTAGGCACCCCAGGCTTTACACTTTATGCTTCCGGCTCGTATGTTGT
GTGGAATTGTGAGCGGATAACAATTTCACACAGGAAACAGCTATGACCATGATTACGCCAAGCGCGCAAT
TAACCCTCACTAAAGGGAACAAAAGCTGGAGCTGCAAGCTTAATGTAGTCTTATGCAATACTCTTGTAGT
CTTGCAACATGGTAACGATGAGTTAGCAACATGCCTTACAAGGAGAGAAAAAGCACCGTGCATGCCGATT
GGTGGAAGTAAGGTGGTACGATCGTGCCTTATTAGGAAGGCAACAGACGGGTCTGACATGGATTGGACGA
ACCACTGAATTGCCGCATTGCAGAGATATTGTATTTAAGTGCCTAGCTCGATACATAAACGGGTCTCTCT
GGTTAGACCAGATCTGAGCCTGGGAGCTCTCTGGCTAACTAGGGAACCCACTGCTTAAGCCTCAATAAAG
CTTGCCTTGAGTGCTTCAAGTAGTGTGTGCCCGTCTGTTGTGTGACTCTGGTAACTAGAGATCCCTCAGA
CCCTTTTAGTCAGTGTGGAAAATCTCTAGCAGTGGCGCCCGAACAGGGACTTGAAAGCGAAAGGGAAACC
AGAGGAGCTCTCTCGACGCAGGACTCGGCTTGCTGAAGCGCGCACGGCAAGAGGCGAGGGGCGGCGACTG
GTGAGTACGCCAAAAATTTTGACTAGCGGAGGCTAGAAGGAGAGAGATGGGTGCGAGAGCGTCAGTATTA
AGCGGGGGAGAATTAGATCGCGATGGGAAAAAATTCGGTTAAGGCCAGGGGGAAAGAAAAAATATAAATT
AAAACATATAGTATGGGCAAGCAGGGAGCTAGAACGATTCGCAGTTAATCCTGGCCTGTTAGAAACATCA
GAAGGCTGTAGACAAATACTGGGACAGCTACAACCATCCCTTCAGACAGGATCAGAAGAACTTAGATCAT
TATATAATACAGTAGCAACCCTCTATTGTGTGCATCAAAGGATAGAGATAAAAGACACCAAGGAAGCTTT
AGACAAGATAGAGGAAGAGCAAAACAAAAGTAAGACCACCGCACAGCAAGCGGCCGCTGATCTTCAGACC
TGGAGGAGGAGATATGAGGGACAATTGGAGAAGTGAATTATATAAATATAAAGTAGTAAAAATTGAACCA
TTAGGAGTAGCACCCACCAAGGCAAAGAGAAGAGTGGTGCAGAGAGAAAAAAGAGCAGTGGGAATAGGAG
CTTTGTTCCTTGGGTTCTTGGGAGCAGCAGGAAGCACTATGGGCGCAGCGTCAATGACGCTGACGGTACA
GGCCAGACAATTATTGTCTGGTATAGTGCAGCAGCAGAACAATTTGCTGAGGGCTATTGAGGCGCAACAG
CATCTGTTGCAACTCACAGTCTGGGGCATCAAGCAGCTCCAGGCAAGAATCCTGGCTGTGGAAAGATACC
TAAAGGATCAACAGCTCCTGGGGATTTGGGGTTGCTCTGGAAAACTCATTTGCACCACTGCTGTGCCTTG
GAATGCTAGTTGGAGTAATAAATCTCTGGAACAGATTTGGAATCACACGACCTGGATGGAGTGGGACAGA
GAAATTAACAATTACACAAGCTTAATACACTCCTTAATTGAAGAATCGCAAAACCAGCAAGAAAAGAATG
AACAAGAATTATTGGAATTAGATAAATGGGCAAGTTTGTGGAATTGGTTTAACATAACAAATTGGCTGTG
GTATATAAAATTATTCATAATGATAGTAGGAGGCTTGGTAGGTTTAAGAATAGTTTTTGCTGTACTTTCT
ATAGTGAATAGAGTTAGGCAGGGATATTCACCATTATCGTTTCAGACCCACCTCCCAACCCCGAGGGGAC
CCGACAGGCCCGAAGGAATAGAAGAAGAAGGTGGAGAGAGAGACAGAGACAGATCCATTCGATTAGTGAA
CGGATCTCGACGGTATCGGTTAACTTTTAAAAGAAAAGGGGGGATTGGGGGGTACAGTGCAGGGGAAAGA
ATAGTAGACATAATAGCAACAGACATACAAACTAAAGAATTACAAAAACAAATTACAAAATTCAAAATTT
TATCGTCCAGTGTGGTGGAATTCTGCAGATATCAACAAGTTTGTACAAAAAAGCAGGCTCCACCATGGGA
ACCGACATTGATTATTGACTAGGCTTTTGCAAAAAGCTTTGCAAAGATGGATAAAGTTTTAAACAGAGAG
GAATCTTTGCAGCTAATGGACCTTCTAGGTCTTGAAAGGAGTGGGAATTGGCTCCGGTGCCCGTCAGTGG
GCAGAGCGCACATCGCCCACAGTCCCCGAGAAGTTGGGGGGAGGGGTCGGCAATTGAACCGGTGCCTAGA
GAAGGTGGCGCGGGGTAAACTGGGAAAGTGATGTCGTGTACTGGCTCCGCCTTTTTCCCGAGGGTGGGGG
AGAACCGTATATAAGTGCAGTAGTCGCCGTGAACGTTCTTTTTCGCAACGGGTTTGCCGCCAGAACACAG
GTAAGTGCCGTGTGTGGTTCCCGCGGGCCTGGCCTCTTTACGGGTTATGGCCCTTGCGTGCCTTGAATTA
CTTCCACCTGGCTGCAGTACGTGATTCTTGATCCCGAGCTTCGGGTTGGAAGTGGGTGGGAGAGTTCGAG
GCCTTGCGCTTAAGGAGCCCCTTCGCCTCGTGCTTGAGTTGAGGCCTGGCCTGGGCGCTGGGGCCGCCGC
GTGCGAATCTGGTGGCACCTTCGCGCCTGTCTCGCTGCTTTCGATAAGTCTCTAGCCATTTAAAATTTTT
GATGACCTGCTGCGACGCTTTTTTTCTGGCAAGATAGTCTTGTAAATGCGGGCCAAGATCTGCACACTGG
TATTTCGGTTTTTGGGGCCGCGGGCGGCGACGGGGCCCGTGCGTCCCAGCGCACATGTTCGGCGAGGCGG
GGCCTGCGAGCGCGGCCACCGAGAATCGGACGGGGGTAGTCTCAAGCTGGCCGGCCTGCTCTGGTGCCTG
GCCTCGCGCCGCCGTGTATCGCCCCGCCCTGGGCGGCAAGGCTGGCCCGGTCGGCACCAGTTGCGTGAGC
GGAAAGATGGCCGCTTCCCGGCCCTGCTGCAGGGAGCTCAAAATGGAGGACGCGGCGCTCGGGAGAGCGG
GCGGGTGAGTCACCCACACAAAGGAAAAGGGCCTTTCCGTCCTCAGCCGTCGCTTCATGTGACTCCACGG
AGTACCGGGCGCCGTCCAGGCACCTCGATTAGTTCTCGAGCTTTTGGAGTACGTCGTCTTTAGGTTGGGG
GGAGGGGTTTTATGCGATGGAGTTTCCCCACACTGAGTGGGTGGAGACTGAAGTTAGGCCAGCTTGGCAC
TTGATGTAATTCTCCTTGGAATTTGCCCTTTTTGAGTTTGGATCTTGGTTCATTCTCAAGCCTCAGACAG
TGGTTCAAAGTTTTTTTCTTCCATTTCAGGTGTCGTGAGGAATTAGCTTGGTACTAATACGACTCACTAT
AGGGAGACCCAAGCTGGCTAGGTAAGCTTGGTACCGAGCTCGGATCCATGTACCCATACGATGTTCCAGA
TTACGCTGGTGGATCTGGAGGTTCTGGTGGAATGGAATCCCTTCTGCAGCACCTGGATCGCTTTTCCGAG
CTTCTGGCGGTCTCAAGCACTACCTACGTCAGCACCTGGGACCCCGCCACCGTGCGCCGGGCCTTGCAGT
GGGCGCGCTACCTGCGCCACATCCATCGGCGCTTTGGTCGGCATGGCCCCATTCGCACGGCTCTGGAGCG
GCGGCTGCACAACCAGTGGAGGCAAGAGGGCGGCTTTGGGCGGGGTCCAGTTCCGGGATTAGCGAACTTC
CAGGCCCTCGGTCACTGTGACGTCCTGCTCTCTCTGCGCCTGCTGGAGAACCGGGCCCTCGGGGATGCAG
CTCGTTACCACCTGGTGCAGCAACTCTTTCCCGGCCCGGGCGTCCGGGACGCCGATGAGGAGACACTCCA
AGAGAGCCTGGCCCGCCTTGCCCGCCGGCGGTCTGCGGTGCACATGCTGCGCTTCAATGGCTATAGAGAG
AACCCAAATCTCCAGGAGGACTCTCTGATGAAGACCCAGGCGGAGCTGCTGCTGGAGCGTCTGCAGGAGG
TGGGGAAGGCCGAAGCGGAGCGTCCCGCCAGGTTTCTCAGCAGCCTGTGGGAGCGCTTGCCTCAGAACAA
CTTCCTGAAGGTGATAGCGGTGGCGCTGTTGCAGCCGCCTTTGTCTCGTCGGCCCCAAGAAGAGTTGGAA
CCCGGCATCCACAAATCACCTGGAGAGGGGAGCCAAGTGCTAGTCCACTGGCTTCTGGGGAATTCGGAAG
TCTTTGCTGCCTTTTGTCGCGCCCTCCCAGCCGGGCTTTTGACTTTAGTGACTAGCCGCCACCCAGCGCT
GTCTCCTGTCTATCTGGGTCTGCTAACAGACTGGGGTCAACGTTTGCACTATGACCTTCAGAAAGGCATT
TGGGTTGGAACTGAGTCCCAAGATGTGCCCTGGGAGGAGTTGCACAATAGGTTTCAAAGCCTCTGTCAGG
CCCCTCCACCTCTGAAAGATAAAGTTCTAACTGCCCTGGAGACCTGTAAAGCGCAGGATGGAGATTTTGA
AGTACCTGGTCTTAGCATCTGGACAGACCTCTTATTAGCTCTTCGTAGTGGTGCATTTAGGAAAAGACAA
GTTTTGGGTCTCAGCGCAGGCCTCAGTTCTGTATAGGTCGACCCCCTCTCCCTCCCCCCCCCCTAACGTT
ACTGGCCGAAGCCGCTTGGAATAAGGCCGGTGTGCGTTTGTCTATATGTTATTTTCCACCATATTGCCGT
CTTTTGGCAATGTGAGGGCCCGGAAACCTGGCCCTGTCTTCTTGACGAGCATTCCTAGGGGTCTTTCCCC
TCTCGCCAAAGGAATGCAAGGTCTGTTGAATGTCGTGAAGGAAGCAGTTCCTCTGGAAGCTTCTTGAAGA
CAAACAACGTCTGTAGCGACCCTTTGCAGGCAGCGGAACCCCCCACCTGGCGACAGGTGCCTCTGCGGCC
AAAAGCCACGTGTATAAGATACACCTGCAAAGGCGGCACAACCCCAGTGCCACGTTGTGAGTTGGATAGT
TGTGGAAAGAGTCAAATGGCTCTCCTCAAGCGTATTCAACAAGGGGCTGAAGGATGCCCAGAAGGTACCC
CATTGTATGGGATCTGATCTGGGGCCTCGGTGCACATGCTTTACATGTGTTTAGTCGAGGTTAAAAAAAC
GTCTAGGCCCCCCGAACCACGGGGACGTGGTTTTCCTTTGAAAAACACGATGCCACCATGGGTATGAACC
CAGCCATCAGCGTCGCTCTCCTGCTCTCAGTCTTGCAGGTGTCCCGAGGGCAGAAGGTGACCAGCCTGAC
AGCCTGCCTGGTGAACCAAAACCTTCGCCTGGACTGCCGCCATGAGAATAACACCAAGGATAACTCCATC
CAGCATGAGTTCAGCCTGACCCGAGAGAAGAGGAAGCACGTGCTCTCAGGCACCCTTGGGATACCCGAGC
ACACGTACCGCTCCCGCGTCACCCTCTCCAACCAGCCCTATATCAAGGTCCTTACCCTAGCCAACTTCAC
CACCAAGGATGAGGGCGACTACTTTTGTGAGCTTCGCGTCTCGGGCGCGAATCCCATGAGCTCCAATAAA
AGTATCAGTGTGTATAGAGACAAGCTGGTCAAGTGTGGCGGCATAAGCCTGCTGGTTCAGAACACATCCT
GGATGCTGCTGCTGCTGCTTTCCCTCTCCCTCCTCCAAGCCCTGGACTTCATTTCTCTGTGATCTAGACC
CAGCTTTCTTGTACAAAGTGGTTGATATCCAGCACAGTGGCGGCCGCTCGACAATCAACCTCTGGATTAC
AAAATTTGTGAAAGATTGACTGGTATTCTTAACTATGTTGCTCCTTTTACGCTATGTGGATACGCTGCTT
TAATGCCTTTGTATCATGCTATTGCTTCCCGTATGGCTTTCATTTTCTCCTCCTTGTATAAATCCTGGTT
GCTGTCTCTTTATGAGGAGTTGTGGCCCGTTGTCAGGCAACGTGGCGTGGTGTGCACTGTGTTTGCTGAC
GCAACCCCCACTGGTTGGGGCATTGCCACCACCTGTCAGCTCCTTTCCGGGACTTTCGCTTTCCCCCTCC
CTATTGCCACGGCGGAACTCATCGCCGCCTGCCTTGCCCGCTGCTGGACAGGGGCTCGGCTGTTGGGCAC
TGACAATTCCGTGGTGTTGTCGGGGAAGCTGACGTCCTTTCCATGGCTGCTCGCCTGTGTTGCCACCTGG
ATTCTGCGCGGGACGTCCTTCTGCTACGTCCCTTCGGCCCTCAATCCAGCGGACCTTCCTTCCCGCGGCC
TGCTGCCGGCTCTGCGGCCTCTTCCGCGTCTTCGCCTTCGCCCTCAGACGAGTCGGATCTCCCTTTGGGC
CGCCTCCCCGCCTGGACCTGCAGGATTCTGCAGATATCCGGACTAGTGATCTAATTCTACCGGGTAGGGG
AGGCGCTTTTCCCAAGGCAGTCTGGAGCATGCGCTTTAGCAGCCCCGCTGGGCACTTGGCGCTACACAAG
TGGCCTCTGGCCTCGCACACATTCCACATCCACCGGTAGGCGCCAACCGGCTCCGTTCTTTGGTGGCCCC
TTCGCGCCACCTTCTACTCCTCCCCTAGTCAGGAAGTTCCCCCCCGCCCCGCAGCTCGCGTCGTGCAGGA
CGTGACAAATGGAAGTAGCACGTCTCACTAGTCTCGTGCAGATGGACAGCACCGCTGAGCAATGGAAGCG
GGTAGGCCTTTGGGGCAGCGGCCAATAGCAGCTTTGCTCCTTCGCTTTCTGGGCTCAGAGGCTGGGAAGG
GGTGGGTCCGGGGGCGGGCTCAGGGGCGGGCTCAGGGGCGGGGCGGGCGCCCGAAGGTCCTCCGGAGGCC
CGGCATTCTGCACGCTTCAAAAGCGCACGTCTGCCGCGCTGTTCTCCTCTTCCTCATCTCCGGGCCTTTC
GACCTGCAGCCAATATGGGATCGGCCATTGAACAAGATGGATTGCACGCAGGTTCTCCGGCCGCTTGGGT
GGAGAGGCTATTCGGCTATGACTGGGCACAACAGACAATCGGCTGCTCTGATGCCGCCGTGTTCCGGCTG
TCAGCGCAGGGGCGCCCGGTTCTTTTTGTCAAGACCGACCTGTCCGGTGCCCTGAATGAACTGCAGGACG
AGGCAGCGCGGCTATCGTGGCTGGCCACGACGGGCGTTCCTTGCGCAGCTGTGCTCGACGTTGTCACTGA
AGCGGGAAGGGACTGGCTGCTATTGGGCGAAGTGCCGGGGCAGGATCTCCTGTCATCTCACCTTGCTCCT
GCCGAGAAAGTATCCATCATGGCTGATGCAATGCGGCGGCTGCATACGCTTGATCCGGCTACCTGCCCAT
TCGACCACCAAGCGAAACATCGCATCGAGCGAGCACGTACTCGGATGGAAGCCGGTCTTGTCGATCAGGA
TGATCTGGACGAAGAGCATCAGGGGCTCGCGCCAGCCGAACTGTTCGCCAGGCTCAAGGCGCGCATGCCC
GACGGCGAGGATCTCGTCGTGACCCATGGCGATGCCTGCTTGCCGAATATCATGGTGGAAAATGGCCGCT
TTTCTGGATTCATCGACTGTGGCCGGCTGGGTGTGGCGGACCGCTATCAGGACATAGCGTTGGCTACCCG
TGATATTGCTGAAGAGCTTGGCGGCGAATGGGCTGACCGCTTCCTCGTGCTTTACGGTATCGCCGCTCCC
GATTCGCAGCGCATCGCCTTCTATCGCCTTCTTGACGAGTTCTTCTGAACGCGTCGCCCGCCCCACGACC
CGCAGCGCCCGACCGAAAGGAGCGCACGACCCCATGCATCTCGAGGGCCCGGTACCTTTAAGACCAATGA
CTTACAAGGCAGCTGTAGATCTTAGCCACTTTTTAAAAGAAAAGGGGGGACTGGAAGGGCTAGCTCACTC
CCAACGAAGACAAGATCTGCTTTTTGCTTGTACTGGGTCTCTCTGGTTAGACCAGATCTGAGCCTGGGAG
CTCTCTGGCTAACTAGGGAACCCACTGCTTAAGCCTCAATAAAGCTTGCCTTGAGTGCTTCAAGTAGTGT
GTGCCCGTCTGTTGTGTGACTCTGGTAACTAGAGATCCCTCAGACCCTTTTAGTCAGTGTGGAAAATCTC
TAGCAGTAGTAGTTCATGTCATCTTATTATTCAGTATTTATAACTTGCAAAGAAATGAATATCAGAGAGT
GAGAGGAACTTGTTTATTGCAGCTTATAATGGTTACAAATAAAGCAATAGCATCACAAATTTCACAAATA
AAGCATTTTTTTCACTGCATTCTAGTTGTGGTTTGTCCAAACTCATCAATGTATCTTATCATGTCTGGCT
CTAGCTATCCCGCCCCTAACTCCGCCCATCCCGCCCCTAACTCCGCCCAGTTCCGCCCATTCTCCGCCCC
ATGGCTGACTAATTTTTTTTATTTATGCAGAGGCCGAGGCCGCCTCGGCCTCTGAGCTATTCCAGAAGTA
GTGAGGAGGCTTTTTTGGAGGCCTAGGGACGTACCCAATTCGCCCTATAGTGAGTCGTATTACGCGCGCT
CACTGGCCGTCGTTTTACAACGTCGTGACTGGGAAAACCCTGGCGTTACCCAACTTAATCGCCTTGCAGC
ACATCCCCCTTTCGCCAGCTGGCGTAATAGCGAAGAGGCCCGCACCGATCGCCCTTCCCAACAGTTGCGC
AGCCTGAATGGCGAATGGG
[124 nt withheld, positions 10800-10923]
C
[91 nt withheld, positions 10925-11015]
A
[49 nt withheld, positions 11017-11065]
CCTTTGACGTTGGAGTCCACGTTCTTT
[37 nt withheld, positions 11093-11129]
ACCCTATCTCGGTCTATTCTTTTGATTTATAAGGGATTTTGCCGATTTCGGCCTATTGGTTAAAAAATGA
GCTGATTTAACAAAAATTTAACGCGAATTTTAACAAAATATTAACGCTTACAATTTAGGTG
Features (pLannotate 1.2.2; 35 found; start..end, strand, type, name):
     21..125     +  promoter       AmpR promoter: bla
    126..986     +  CDS            AmpR: β-lactamase; bla; confers resistance to ampicillin, carbenicillin, and related antibiotics
   1157..1745    +  rep_origin     ori: high-copy-number ColE1/pMB1/pBR322/pUC origin of replication
   1928..2020    +  CDS            lacI (fragment): lac repressor; lacI; The lac repressor binds to the lac operator to inhibit transcription in E. coli. This inhibition can be relieved by adding lactose or isopropyl-β-D-thiogalactopyranoside (IPTG).
   2033..2054    +  protein_bind   CAP binding site: CAP binding activates transcription in the presence of cAMP. E. coli catabolite activator protein
   2069..2099    +  promoter       lac promoter: promoter for the E. coli lac operon
   2103..2125    +  protein_bind   lac operator (fragment): The lac repressor binds to the lac operator to inhibit transcription in E. coli. This inhibition can be relieved by adding lactose or isopropyl-β-D-thiogalactopyranoside (IPTG). lac repressor encoded by lacI
   2168..2186    +  promoter       T3 promoter: promoter for bacteriophage T3 RNA polymerase
   2214..2440    +  promoter       RSV promoter: Rous sarcoma virus enhancer/promoter
   2441..2621    +  LTR            5' LTR (truncated): truncated 5' long terminal repeat (LTR) from HIV-1
   2668..2793    +  misc_feature   HIV-1 Ψ: packaging signal of human immunodeficiency virus type 1
   2777..3140    +  CDS            HIV-1 gag (fragment): gag protein from human immunodeficiency virus 1; gag
   3286..3519    +  misc_feature   RRE: The Rev response element (RRE) of HIV-1 allows for Rev-dependent mRNA export from the nucleus to the cytoplasm.
   3896..3996    +  CDS            Rev (fragment): human immunodeficiency virus 1 (HIV-1) Rev protein; rev; enhances nuclear export of unspliced and incompletely spliced viral mRNAs
   4015..4131    +  misc_feature   cPPT/CTS: central polypurine tract and central termination sequence of HIV-1
   4165..4189    +  protein_bind   attB1: mutant version of attB; recombination site for the Gateway® BP reaction BP Clonase™
   4204..4222    +  enhancer       CMV enhancer (fragment): human cytomegalovirus immediate early enhancer
   4247..4313    +  CDS            small t antigen (fragment): SV40 (simian virus 40) small t antigen
   4320..5498    +  promoter       EF-1α promoter: strong constitutive promoter for human elongation factor EF-1α
   5515..5533    +  promoter       T7 promoter: promoter for bacteriophage T7 RNA polymerase
   5581..5607    +  CDS            3xHA (fragment): three tandem HA epitope tags
   5632..6753    +  CDS            FANCF: FANCF_HUMAN - Experimental evidence at protein level: Swiss-Prot protein existence level 1. DNA repair protein that may operate in a postreplication repair or a cell cycle checkpoint function. May be implicated in interstrand DNA cross-link repair and in the maintenance of normal chromosome stability (By similarity). From Homo sapiens (Human).
   6763..7332    +  misc_feature   IRES: internal ribosome entry site (IRES) of the encephalomyocarditis virus (EMCV)
   7344..7832    +  CDS            Thy1.1: mouse GPI-anchored cell surface glycoprotein of the immunoglobulin superfamily This allele of Thy1 is also known as CD90.1.
   7838..7862    -  protein_bind   attB2: mutant version of attB; recombination site for the Gateway® BP reaction BP Clonase™
   7893..8481    +  misc_feature   WPRE: woodchuck hepatitis virus posttranscriptional regulatory element
   8532..9031    +  promoter       PGK promoter: mouse phosphoglycerate kinase 1 promoter
   9045..9848    +  CDS            NeoR/KanR: aminoglycoside phosphotransferase from Tn5; aph(3')-II (or nptII); confers resistance to neomycin, kanamycin, and G418 (Geneticin®)
   9922..10059   +  CDS            nef (fragment): NEF_HV1LA - Experimental evidence at protein level: Swiss-Prot protein existence level 1. Extracellular Nef protein targets CD4(+) T-lymphocytes for apoptosis by interacting with CXCR4 surface receptors. From Human immunodeficiency virus type 1 group M subtype B (isolate Lai) (HIV-1).
  10045..10225   +  LTR            5' LTR (truncated): truncated 5' long terminal repeat (LTR) from HIV-1
  10297..10418   +  polyA_signal   SV40 poly(A) signal: SV40 polyadenylation signal
  10458..10593   +  rep_origin     SV40 ori: SV40 origin of replication
  10614..10632   -  promoter       T7 promoter: promoter for bacteriophage T7 RNA polymerase
  10640..10795   +  CDS            lacZα (fragment): LacZα fragment of β-galactosidase; lacZ fragment
  10800..11228   +  rep_origin     f1 ori (sequence partly withheld): f1 bacteriophage origin of replication; arrow indicates direction of (+) strand synthesis
