[The description below was written by a language model from this plasmid's Addgene catalogue record and pLannotate feature annotations shown in this document.]
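Description:
pCR1446 is an 11,260 nt lentiviral transfer plasmid for expressing human FANCF, a Fanconi anemia pathway DNA repair protein, in mammalian cells. It is built on the pCR1265 backbone; the depositor comments also refer to the recipient vector as pLentiX1, into which the consensus coding sequence was placed by Gibson assembly. In bacteria it is maintained at high copy from a ColE1/pUC-type origin with ampicillin selection through β-lactamase. An f1 origin, an SV40 origin and remnants of lac/lacZα cloning sequences are also present in the backbone.

The viral portion has a third-generation-style layout. An RSV promoter drives a truncated HIV-1 5' LTR, followed by the Ψ packaging signal with a gag fragment, the RRE for Rev-dependent nuclear export, and the cPPT/CTS. A second truncated LTR followed by an SV40 polyadenylation signal closes the genome. Between attB1 and attB2 Gateway scars, the EF-1α promoter drives a bicistronic transcript. It encodes FANCF with an N-terminal HA epitope (annotated as a fragment of a 3xHA tag), then an EMCV IRES and mouse Thy1.1 (CD90.1), a surface marker that allows transduced cells to be identified or sorted by antibody staining. A WPRE downstream enhances transcript expression. A separate PGK promoter drives NeoR/KanR, permitting G418 selection of transduced cells.

The stated purpose is simply FANCF expression. The associated publication concerns the role of the Fanconi anemia pathway in Cas9 genome editing in human cells, so the construct suits stable, traceable expression of tagged FANCF in that setting, although the record does not describe specific experiments.
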