Addgene plasmid #111129: pCR1446
Purpose: Expresses FANCF
Depositing lab: Jacob Corn. Depositing organization: University of California, Berkeley. Publication: CRISPR-Cas9 genome editing in human cells occurs via the Fanconi anemia pathway. Richardson CD, Kazane KR, Feng SJ, Zelin E, Bray NL, Schafer AJ, Floor SN, Corn JE. Nat Genet. 2018 Aug;50(8):1132-1139. doi: 10.1038/s41588-018-0174-0. Epub 2018 Jul 27. PubMed 30054595.
Backbone
  Vector backbone: pCR1265
  Vector type: Lentiviral
Growth in bacteria
  Bacterial resistance: Ampicillin, 100 μg/mL
  Growth temperature: 37°C
  Growth strain: NEB Stable
  Copy number: High Copy
Gene/Insert
  Gene/Insert name: FANCF
  Species: H. sapiens (human)
  Entrez Gene: FANCF (a.k.a. FAF)
  Tag / fusion protein: HA (N terminal on insert)
  Cloning method: Gibson Cloning
Terms and licenses: Academic/Nonprofit Terms; Industry Terms: Not Available to Industry
Depositor comments: Consensus CDS were PCR amplified from gBlocks or from cDNA clones and Gibson cloned into pLentiX1
How to cite: pCR1446 was a gift from Jacob Corn (Addgene plasmid # 111129 ; http://n2t.net/addgene:111129 ; RRID:Addgene_111129)
